>Addgene plasmid #115096 | AT1G17230 X074_pECIA2 | addgene full sequence | sequence record 298803 | Addgene NGS Result
GTAAAACGACGGCCAGTGAATTAATTCGTTGCAGGACAGGATGTGGTGCCCGATGTGACTAGCTCTTTGC
TGCAGGCCGTCCTATCCTCTGGTTCCGATAAGAGACCCAGAACTCCGGCCCCCCACCGCCCACCGCCACC
CCCATACATATGTGGTACGCAAGTAAGAGTGCCTGCGCATGCCCCATGTGCCCCACCAAGAGCTTTGCAT
CCCATACAAGTCCCCAAAGTGGAGAACCGAACCAATTCTTCGCGGGCAGAACAAAAGCTTCTGCACACGT
CTCCACTCGAATTTGGAGCCGGCCGGCGTGTGCAAAAGAGGTGAATCGAACGAAAGACCCGTGTGTAAAG
CCGCGTTTCCAAAATGTATAAAACCGAGAGCATCTGGCCAATGTGCATCAGTTGTGGTCAGCAGCAAAAT
CAAGTGAATCATCTCAGTGCAACTAAAGGGGGGATCCGATCTCAATATGAAGTTATGCATATTACTGGCC
GTCGTGGCCTTTGTTGGCCTCTCGCTCGGGTCCTTAAACGAAGAAGGGCGTGTTCTTCTGGAGTTTAAAG
CTTTCCTTAATGACTCCAATGGCTATCTCGCAAGCTGGAATCAGTTGGATTCAAATCCCTGCAACTGGAC
CGGAATCGCGTGTACCCATCTCAGAACTGTAACTTCTGTTGATCTAAATGGGATGAATCTATCAGGTACA
CTATCTCCTCTCATATGCAAGCTTCATGGTTTAAGGAAATTGAATGTCTCCACCAACTTCATCTCTGGTC
CAATCCCTCAAGATTTATCTCTCTGTCGAAGTCTAGAGGTTCTTGATCTCTGCACAAATAGGTTCCATGG
AGTGATACCAATTCAGCTAACCATGATCATCACTCTTAAGAAGCTGTATCTATGCGAGAATTATCTTTTC
GGTTCTATCCCTAGACAAATCGGTAATTTGAGTTCACTCCAAGAGCTTGTGATCTACAGCAATAATCTCA
CCGGTGTAATCCCTCCTTCCATGGCGAAATTGAGACAGCTCCGGATCATTAGGGCAGGACGGAATGGATT
CTCGGGTGTGATTCCGTCTGAAATCAGCGGATGCGAGAGCCTAAAGGTACTTGGATTAGCAGAGAATCTT
CTTGAGGGTTCTCTTCCTAAGCAGCTCGAGAAGCTTCAAAATCTTACTGATTTGATACTCTGGCAAAACC
GTCTATCTGGTGAGATACCTCCTTCCGTAGGAAACATCAGCAGACTGGAGGTGCTTGCGCTGCATGAAAA
CTACTTCACGGGATCAATTCCAAGAGAGATTGGGAAGCTCACAAAGATGAAAAGGCTGTACCTTTACACA
AACCAGTTAACCGGAGAGATACCTCGCGAAATAGGCAACTTGATAGATGCAGCTGAGATAGATTTTTCGG
AGAATCAGTTAACAGGTTTCATACCAAAAGAGTTTGGTCATATCCTGAATCTCAAATTACTTCATCTTTT
TGAGAACATTCTTCTAGGTCCAATTCCTAGGGAGCTTGGGGAATTGACACTGTTGGAGAAGCTAGACTTG
TCTATCAATAGACTAAACGGTACTATCCCACAAGAGCTTCAGTTCCTACCTTACCTTGTAGATTTGCAGC
TTTTTGACAACCAGCTTGAAGGGAAGATACCTCCTTTAATCGGTTTCTATAGCAATTTTTCTGTTCTTGA
CATGTCTGCCAATTCTCTGTCTGGTCCAATTCCTGCCCACTTCTGCAGATTTCAGACGCTAATACTTCTG
AGTCTTGGTTCAAACAAGTTATCAGGAAACATCCCTCGTGATCTGAAAACCTGCAAGTCACTGACAAAGC
TAATGCTAGGCGATAACCAGCTAACAGGAAGCCTTCCCATTGAATTATTTAATCTTCAGAACCTTACTGC
ATTAGAGCTTCACCAAAACTGGTTATCAGGGAATATATCTGCAGACCTGGGAAAGCTGAAGAATTTGGAA
AGACTGCGTCTAGCTAACAACAATTTTACTGGTGAAATTCCTCCTGAGATTGGGAATCTCACAAAGATTG
TTGGCTTTAACATCTCCTCCAATCAGCTCACTGGTCACATCCCTAAAGAGTTGGGAAGTTGTGTCACTAT
CCAGAGGCTTGACCTTAGTGGCAACAAGTTTTCCGGATACATAGCACAAGAGCTTGGTCAGTTGGTATAT
TTGGAGATTTTGAGATTGTCTGATAATAGATTGACCGGAGAAATTCCTCATAGCTTTGGAGATCTTACTC
GGCTCATGGAGTTACAACTAGGAGGCAATCTCTTGTCTGAAAACATCCCAGTGGAGCTCGGGAAGTTAAC
CTCTCTGCAAATCTCCCTCAACATTAGTCACAATAATCTCTCAGGTACTATTCCAGACAGTTTAGGAAAT
CTACAGATGTTGGAGATACTTTACCTCAACGACAACAAGCTTTCAGGTGAGATCCCTGCATCAATTGGGA
ATCTCATGAGCCTCCTCATCTGCAATATCTCAAACAATAACTTGGTCGGAACAGTACCAGACACAGCCGT
GTTCCAGCGGATGGATTCATCGAACTTTGCTGGAAACCATGGTTTGTGTAACTCTCAGAGAAGCCATTGT
CAACCACTTGTCCCACATTCTGATTCAAAGCTAAATTGGTTAATCAACGGTTCGCTGGAGGTGCTGTTCC
AGGGACCAGGGAGCGACAAAACTCACACATGCCCACCGTGCCCAGCACCTGAACTCCTGGGGGGACCGTC
AGTCTTCCTCTTCCCCCCAAAACCCAAGGACACCCTCATGATCTCCCGGACCCCTGAGGTCACATGCGTG
GTGGTGGACGTGAGCCACGAAGACCCTGAGGTCAAGTTCAACTGGTACGTGGACGGCGTGGAGGTGCATA
ATGCCAAGACAAAGCCGCGGGAGGAGCAGTACAACAGCACGTACCGTGTGGTCAGCGTCCTCACCGTCCT
GCACCAGGACTGGCTGAATGGCAAGGAGTACAAGTGCAAGGTCTCCAACAAAGCCCTCCCAGCCCCCATC
GAGAAAACCATCTCCAAAGCCAAAGGGCAGCCCCGAGAACCACAGGTGTACACCCTGCCCCCATCCCGGG
AGGAGATGACCAAGAACCAGGTCAGCCTGACCTGCCTGGTCAAAGGCTTCTATCCCAGCGACATCGCCGT
GGAGTGGGAGAGCAATGGGCAGCCGGAGAACAACTACAAGACCACGCCTCCCGTGCTGGACTCCGACGGC
TCCTTCTTCCTCTACAGCAAGCTCACCGTGGACAAGAGCAGGTGGCAGCAGGGGAACGTCTTCTCATGCT
CCGTGATGCATGAGGGTCTGCACAACCACTACACGCAGAAGAGCCTCTCCCTGTCTCCGGGTAAATCTAG
AGGGCCCTTCGAAGGTAAGCCTATCCCTAACCCTCTCCTCGGTCTCGATTCTACGCGTACCGGTCATCAT
CACCATCACCATTGAGTTTAAACCCGCTGATCAGCCTCGACTGTGCCTTCTAAGGCCTGAGCTCGCTGAT
CAGCCTCGATCGAGGATCCAGACATGATAAGATACATTGATGAGTTTGGACAAACCACAACTAGAATGCA
GTGAAAAAAATGCTTTATTTGTGAAATTTGTGATGCTATTGCTTTATTTGTAACCATTATAAGCTGCAAT
AAACAAGTTAACAACAACAATTGCATTCATTTTATGTTTCAGGTTCAGGGGGAGGTGTGGGAGGTTTTTT
AAAGCAAGTAAAACCTCTACAAATGTGGTATGGCTGATTATGATCAGTCGACCTGCAGGCATGCAAGCTT
GGCGTAATCATGGTCATAGCTGTTTCCTGTGTGAAATTGTTATCCGCTCACAATTCCACACAACATACGA
GCCGGAAGCATAAAGTGTAAAGCCTGGGGTGCCTAATGAGTGAGCTAACTCACATTAATTGCGTTGCGCT
CACTGCCCGCTTTCCAGTCGGGAAACCTGTCGTGCCAGCTGCATTAATGAATCGGCCAACGCGCGGGGAG
AGGCGGTTTGCGTATTGGGCGCTCTTCCGCTTCCTCGCTCACTGACTCGCTGCGCTCGGTCGTTCGGCTG
CGGCGAGCGGTATCAGCTCACTCAAAGGCGGTAATACGGTTATCCACAGAATCAGGGGATAACGCAGGAA
AGAACATGTGAGCAAAAGGCCAGCAAAAGGCCAGGAACCGTAAAAAGGCCGCGTTGCTGGCGTTTTTCCA
TAGGCTCCGCCCCCCTGACGAGCATCACAAAAATCGACGCTCAAGTCAGAGGTGGCGAAACCCGACAGGA
CTATAAAGATACCAGGCGTTTCCCCCTGGAAGCTCCCTCGTGCGCTCTCCTGTTCCGACCCTGCCGCTTA
CCGGATACCTGTCCGCCTTTCTCCCTTCGGGAAGCGTGGCGCTTTCTCATAGCTCACGCTGTAGGTATCT
CAGTTCGGTGTAGGTCGTTCGCTCCAAGCTGGGCTGTGTGCACGAACCCCCCGTTCAGCCCGACCGCTGC
GCCTTATCCGGTAACTATCGTCTTGAGTCCAACCCGGTAAGACACGACTTATCGCCACTGGCAGCAGCCA
CTGGTAACAGGATTAGCAGAGCGAGGTATGTAGGCGGTGCTACAGAGTTCTTGAAGTGGTGGCCTAACTA
CGGCTACACTAGAAGAACAGTATTTGGTATCTGCGCTCTGCTGAAGCCAGTTACCTTCGGAAAAAGAGTT
GGTAGCTCTTGATCCGGCAAACAAACCACCGCTGGTAGCGGTGGTTTTTTTGTTTGCAAGCAGCAGATTA
CGCGCAGAAAAAAAGGATCTCAAGAAGATCCTTTGATCTTTTCTACGGGGTCTGACGCTCAGTGGAACGA
AAACTCACGTTAAGGGATTTTGGTCATGAGATTATCAAAAAGGATCTTCACCTAGATCCTTTTAAATTAA
AAATGAAGTTTTAAATCAATCTAAAGTATATATGAGTAAACTTGGTCTGACAGTTACCAATGCTTAATCA
GTGAGGCACCTATCTCAGCGATCTGTCTATTTCGTTCATCCATAGTTGCCTGACTCCCCGTCGTGTAGAT
AACTACGATACGGGAGGGCTTACCATCTGGCCCCAGTGCTGCAATGATACCGCGAGACCCACGCTCACCG
GCTCCAGATTTATCAGCAATAAACCAGCCAGCCGGAAGGGCCGAGCGCAGAAGTGGTCCTGCAACTTTAT
CCGCCTCCATCCAGTCTATTAATTGTTGCCGGGAAGCTAGAGTAAGTAGTTCGCCAGTTAATAGTTTGCG
CAACGTTGTTGCCATTGCTACAGGCATCGTGGTGTCACGCTCGTCGTTTGGTATGGCTTCATTCAGCTCC
GGTTCCCAACGATCAAGGCGAGTTACATGATCCCCCATGTTGTGCAAAAAAGCGGTTAGCTCCTTCGGTC
CTCCGATCGTTGTCAGAAGTAAGTTGGCCGCAGTGTTATCACTCATGGTTATGGCAGCACTGCATAATTC
TCTTACTGTCATGCCATCCGTAAGATGCTTTTCTGTGACTGGTGAGTACTCAACCAAGTCATTCTGAGAA
TAGTGTATGCGGCGACCGAGTTGCTCTTGCCCGGCGTCAATACGGGATAATACCGCGCCACATAGCAGAA
CTTTAAAAGTGCTCATCATTGGAAAACGTTCTTCGGGGCGAAAACTCTCAAGGATCTTACCGCTGTTGAG
ATCCAGTTCGATGTAACCCACTCGTGCACCCAACTGATCTTCAGCATCTTTTACTTTCACCAGCGTTTCT
GGGTGAGCAAAAACAGGAAGGCAAAATGCCGCAAAAAAGGGAATAAGGGCGACACGGAAATGTTGAATAC
TCATACTCTTCCTTTTTCAATATTATTGAAGCATTTATCAGGGTTATTGTCTCATGAGCGGATACATATT
TGAATGTATTTAGAAAAATAAACAAATAGGGGTTCCGCGCACATTTCCCCGAAAAGTGCCACCTGACGTC
TAAGAAACCATTATTATCATGACATTAACCTATAAAAATAGGCGTATCACGAGGCCCTTTCGTCTCGCGC
GTTTCGGTGATGACGGTGAAAACCTCTGACACATGCAGCTCCCGGAGACGGTCACAGCTTGTCTGTAAGC
GGATGCCGGGAGCAGACAAGCCCGTCAGGGCGCGTCAGCGGGTGTTGGCGGGTGTCGGGGCTGGCTTAAC
TATGCGGCATCAGAGCAGATTGTACTGAGAGTGCACCATATGCGGTGTGAAATACCGCACAGATGCGTAA
GGAGAAAATACCGCATCAGGCGCCATTCGCCATTCAGGCTGCGCAACTGTTGGGAAGGGCGATCGGTGCG
GGCCTCTTCGCTATTACGCCAGCTGGCGAAAGGGGGATGTGCTGCAAGGCGATTAAGTTGGGTAACGCCA
GGGTTTTCCCAGTCACGACGTT
Features (pLannotate 1.2.2; 19 found; start..end, strand, type, name):
     23..449     +  promoter       MT promoter: Drosophila metallothionein promoter
    467..520     +  sig_peptide    BiP signal sequence: Drosophila BiP signal sequence
    470..1114    +  CDS            Y1723_ARATH (fragment): Experimental evidence at protein level: Swiss-Prot protein existence level 1. From Arabidopsis thaliana (Mouse-ear cress).
   2312..2644    +  CDS            Y1723_ARATH (fragment): Experimental evidence at protein level: Swiss-Prot protein existence level 1. From Arabidopsis thaliana (Mouse-ear cress).
   2675..3355    +  CDS            IGHG1 (fragment): IGHG1_HUMAN - Experimental evidence at protein level: Swiss-Prot protein existence level 1. Constant region of immunoglobulin heavy chains. Immunoglobulins, also known as antibodies, are membrane-bound or secreted glycoproteins produced by B lymphocytes. In the recognition phase of humoral immunity, the membrane-bound immunoglobulins serve as receptors which, upon binding of a specific antigen, trigger the clonal expansion and differentiation of B lymphocytes into immunoglobulins- secreting plasma cells. Secreted immunoglobulins mediate the effector phase of humoral immunity, which results in
   3374..3415    +  CDS            V5 tag: epitope tag from simian virus 5
   3515..3649    -  polyA_signal   SV40 poly(A) signal: SV40 polyadenylation signal
   3672..3756    -  CDS            large T antigen (fragment): large T antigen from SV40 (simian virus 40)
   3756..3780    +  misc_feature   MCS (fragment): pUC18/19 multiple cloning site
   3817..3833    -  protein_bind   lac operator: The lac repressor binds to the lac operator to inhibit transcription in E. coli. This inhibition can be relieved by adding lactose or isopropyl-β-D-thiogalactopyranoside (IPTG). lac repressor encoded by lacI
   3841..3871    -  promoter       lac promoter: promoter for the E. coli lac operon
   3886..3907    -  protein_bind   CAP binding site: CAP binding activates transcription in the presence of cAMP. E. coli catabolite activator protein
   3920..4012    -  CDS            lacI (fragment): lac repressor; lacI; The lac repressor binds to the lac operator to inhibit transcription in E. coli. This inhibition can be relieved by adding lactose or isopropyl-β-D-thiogalactopyranoside (IPTG).
   4195..4783    -  rep_origin     ori: high-copy-number ColE1/pMB1/pBR322/pUC origin of replication
   4954..5814    -  CDS            AmpR: β-lactamase; bla; confers resistance to ampicillin, carbenicillin, and related antibiotics
   5815..5919    -  promoter       AmpR promoter: bla
   6014..6049    +  CDS            rop (fragment): Rop protein, which maintains plasmids at low copy number; rop
   6151..6250    +  misc_feature   bom (fragment): basis of mobility region from pBR322
   6256..21      -  CDS            lacZα (fragment) (across the origin): LacZα fragment of β-galactosidase; lacZ fragment
