[The description below was written by a language model from this plasmid's Addgene catalogue record and pLannotate feature annotations shown in this document.]
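Description:
AT1G17230 X074_pECIA2 is an insect-cell expression plasmid built on the pECIA2 backbone for secreted production of a plant receptor ectodomain in Drosophila cell culture. It is propagated in E. coli as a high-copy plasmid through a ColE1/pUC-type origin and selected with ampicillin via the β-lactamase gene. Fragments of lacZα, lacI, rop, bom and the lac promoter/operator region also appear in the annotation and are remnants of the bacterial cloning backbone, not functional parts of the expression unit.

The payload is the extracellular domain of the Arabidopsis thaliana leucine-rich repeat receptor kinase encoded by AT1G17230, inserted by ligation-independent cloning. Transcription is driven by the Drosophila metallothionein promoter, which is induced by adding copper sulfate, and a Drosophila BiP signal sequence at the N terminus directs the protein into the secretory pathway so that it is released into the medium. Downstream, the ectodomain is fused in frame to a human IgG1 Fc region, a V5 epitope and, according to the record, a hexahistidine tag, although the feature table does not annotate the His tag separately. An SV40 polyadenylation signal lies after the cassette, though it is annotated on the opposite strand. The automated annotation marks only two fragments of the Arabidopsis coding sequence, probably reflecting partial database matches and not a gap in the insert.

The plasmid is designated the bait vector of a matched pair and is meant to be used with the corresponding pECIA14 prey construct carrying the same ectodomain. Such pairs support extracellular interaction assays, here used to map binding among Arabidopsis LRR receptor kinase ectodomains.
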