Addgene plasmid #115096: AT1G17230 X074_pECIA2
Purpose: Bait vector AT1G17230 X074_pECIA2 should be used with prey vector AT1G17230 X074_pECIA14.
Depositing lab: Youssef Belkhadir. Depositing organization: Gregor Mendel Institute of Molecular Plant Biology. Publication: An extracellular network of Arabidopsis leucine-rich repeat receptor kinases. Smakowska-Luzan E, Mott GA, Parys K, Stegmann M, Howton TC, Layeghifard M, Neuhold J, Lehner A, Kong J, Grunwald K, Weinberger N, Satbhai SB, Mayer D, Busch W, Madalinski M, Stolt-Bergner P, Provart NJ, Mukhtar MS, Zipfel C, Desveaux D, Guttman DS, Belkhadir Y. Nature. 2018 Jan 18;553(7688):342-346. doi: 10.1038/nature25184. Epub 2018 Jan 10. PubMed 29320478.
Backbone
  Vector backbone: pECIA2
  Backbone manufacturer: Chris Garcia (Addgene plasmid # 47032)
  Vector type: Insect Expression
Growth in bacteria
  Bacterial resistance: Ampicillin, 100 μg/mL
  Growth temperature: 37°C
  Growth strain: DH5alpha
  Copy number: High Copy
Gene/Insert
  Gene/Insert name: AT1G17230
  Species: A. thaliana (mustard weed)
  Entrez Gene: AT1G17230 (a.k.a. AT1G17230, F20D23.7, F20D23_7)
  Promoter: Metallothionein (Copper-Inducible)
  Tag / fusion protein: Fc, V5 and hexahistidine tags (C terminal on backbone)
  Cloning method: Ligation Independent Cloning
Terms and licenses: Academic/Nonprofit Terms; Industry Terms: Not Available to Industry
Depositor comments: Plasmid for secreted expression in Drosophila cell culture by induction via CuSO4. Insert is an extracellular domain of indicated LRR-RK, C-terminally tagged with Fc, V5 and hexahistidine tags. Insert Protein Sequence: SLNEEGRVLLEFKAFLNDSNGYLASWNQLDSNPCNWTGIACTHLRTVTSVDLNGMNLSGTLSPLICKLHGLRKLNVSTNFISGPIPQDLSLCRSLEVLDLCTNRFHGVIPIQLTMIITLKKLYLCENYLFGSIPRQIGNLSSLQELVIYSNNLTGVIPPSMAKLRQLRIIRAGRNGFSGVIPSEISGCESLKVLGLAENLLEGSLPKQLEKLQNLTDLILWQNRLSGEIPPSVGNISRLEVLALHENYFTGSIPREIGKLTKMKRLYLYTNQLTGEIPREIGNLIDAAEIDFSENQLTGFIPKEFGHILNLKLLHLFENILLGPIPRELGELTLLEKLDLSINRLNGTIPQELQFLPYLVDLQLFDNQLEGKIPPLIGFYSNFSVLDMSANSLSGPIPAHFCRFQTLILLSLGSNKLSGNIPRDLKTCKSLTKLMLGDNQLTGSLPIELFNLQNLTALELHQNWLSGNISADLGKLKNLERLRLANNNFTGEIPPEIGNLTKIVGFNISSNQLTGHIPKELGSCVTIQRLDLSGNKFSGYIAQELGQLVYLEILRLSDNRLTGEIPHSFGDLTRLMELQLGGNLLSENIPVELGKLTSLQISLNISHNNLSGTIPDSLGNLQMLEILYLNDNKLSGEIPASIGNLMSLLICNISNNNLVGTVPDTAVFQRMDSSNFAGNHGLCNSQRSHCQPLVPHSDSKLNWLINGS
How to cite: AT1G17230 X074_pECIA2 was a gift from Youssef Belkhadir (Addgene plasmid # 115096 ; http://n2t.net/addgene:115096 ; RRID:Addgene_115096)
